>Addgene plasmid #84022 | pRRL_SRSF2_P95L_mCherry | addgene partial sequence | sequence record 162706 | hPGK-F 5'-GTGTTCCGCATTCTGCAAG-3'
GTTGACCGAATCACCGACCTCTCTCCCCAGGGGGATCCGCTATGAGCTACGGCCGCCCCCCTCCCGATGT
GGAGGGTATGACCTCCCTCAAGGTGGACAACCTGACCTACCGCACCTCGCCCGACACGCTGAGGCGCGTC
TTCGAGAAGTACGGGCGCGTCGGCGACGTGTACATCCCGCGGGATCGCTACACCAAGGAGTCCCGCGGCT
TCGCCTTCGTTCGCTTTCACGACAAGCGCGACGCTGAGGACGCTATGGATGCCATGGACGGGGCCGTGCT
GGACGGCCGCGAGCTGCGGGTGCAAATGGCGCGCTACGGCCGCCTCCCGGACTCACACCACAGCCGCCGG
GGACCGCCACCCCGCAGGTACGGGGGCGGTGGCTACGGACGCCGGAGCCGCAGCCCTAGGCGGCGTCGCC
GCAGCCGATCCCGGAGTCGGAGCCGTTCCAGGTCTCGCAGCCGATCTCGCTACAGCCGCTCGAAGTCTCG
GTCCCGCACTCGTTCTCGATCTCGGTCGACCTCCAAGTCCAGATCCGCACGAAGGTCCAAGTCCAAGTCC
TCGTCGGTCTCCAGATCTCGTTCGCGGTCCAGGTCCCGGTCTCGGTCCAGGAGTCCTCCCCCAGTGTCCA
AGAGGGAATCCAAATCCAGGTCGCGATCGAAGAGTCCCCCCAAGTCTCCTGAAGAGGAAGGAGCGGTGTC
CTCTGGCGGCGACTACAAAGACGATGACGACAAGGAGGGCAGAGGAAGTCTTCTAACATGCGGTGACGTG
GAGGAGAATCCCGGCCCTATGGTGAGCAAGGGCGAGGAGGATAACATGGCCATCATCA
