>Addgene plasmid #84022 | pRRL_SRSF2_P95L_mCherry | addgene partial sequence | sequence record 162707 | mCherry-R 5'-TTGGTCACCTTCAGCTTGG-3'
ATCTCGAACTCGTGGCCGTTCACGGAGCCCTCCATGTGCACCTTGAAGCGCATGAACTCCTTGATGATGG
CCATGTTATCCTCCTCGCCCTTGCTCACCATAGGGCCGGGATTCTCCTCCACGTCACCGCATGTTAGAAG
ACTTCCTCTGCCCTCCTTGTCGTCATCGTCTTTGTAGTCGCCGCCAGAGGACACCGCTCCTTCCTCTTCA
GGAGACTTGGGGGGACTCTTCGATCGCGACCTGGATTTGGATTCCCTCTTGGACACTGGGGGAGGACTCC
TGGACCGAGACCGGGACCTGGACCGCGAACGAGATCTGGAGACCGACGAGGACTTGGACTTGGACCTTCG
TGCGGATCTGGACTTGGAGGTCGACCGAGATCGAGAACGAGTGCGGGACCGAGACTTCGAGCGGCTGTAG
CGAGATCGGCTGCGAGACCTGGAACGGCTCCGACTCCGGGATCGGCTGCGGCGACGCCGCCTAGGGCTGC
GGCTCCGGCGTCCGTAGCCACCGCCCCCGTACCTGCGGGGTGGCGGTCCCCGGCGGCTGTGGTGTGAGTC
CGGGAGGCGGCCGTAGCGCGCCATTTGCACCCGCAGCTCGCGGCCGTCCAGCACGGCCCCGTCCATGGCA
TCCATAGCGTCCTCAGCGTCGCGCTTGTCGTGAAAGCGAACGAAGGCGAAGCCGCGGGACTCCTTGGTGT
AGCGATCCCGCGG
