[The description below was written by a language model from this plasmid's Addgene catalogue record.]
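Description:
pRRL_SRSF2_P95L_mCherry is a lentiviral mammalian expression plasmid built on the pRRLSIN.cPPT.PGK-GFP.WPRE backbone. As the backbone name indicates, it is a self-inactivating (SIN) transfer vector that carries a central polypurine tract (cPPT), which aids nuclear import of the viral genome, and a WPRE, which enhances transcript stability and expression. In bacteria it is maintained as a high-copy plasmid under ampicillin selection. The record recommends a recombination-reduced growth strain, which is typical for constructs with repeated LTR sequences. No feature table is provided, so the exact arrangement of viral and bacterial elements is inferred from the backbone name rather than from annotation. No mammalian drug-selection marker is listed.

The payload is human SRSF2, also known as SC35, a serine/arginine-rich splicing factor. It carries the P95L substitution and is driven by the PGK promoter, a moderate-strength constitutive promoter. The coding sequence has a C-terminal Flag epitope followed by an element recorded as "2TA-mCherry", most likely a T2A self-cleaving peptide linked to mCherry. In that arrangement a single transcript would yield Flag-tagged mutant SRSF2 and separate mCherry. Red fluorescence would then mark transduced cells for tracking or sorting, apparently replacing the backbone's original GFP. The stated insert size of about 1.46 kb is consistent with the whole SRSF2-Flag-2A-mCherry cassette.

The stated purpose is expression of the SRSF2 mutant in mammalian cells. The associated publication examines how SRSF2 mutations contribute to myelodysplasia by altering exon recognition. This suggests the construct is used for stable delivery of the mutant to study its effects on splicing.
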