Addgene plasmid #84022: pRRL_SRSF2_P95L_mCherry
Purpose: expression of SRSF2 mutant in mammalian cells
Depositing lab: Robert Bradley. Depositing organization: Fred Hutchinson Cancer Center. Publication: SRSF2 Mutations Contribute to Myelodysplasia by Mutant-Specific Effects on Exon Recognition. Kim E, Ilagan JO, Liang Y, Daubner GM, Lee SC, Ramakrishnan A, Li Y, Chung YR, Micol JB, Murphy ME, Cho H, Kim MK, Zebari AS, Aumann S, Park CY, Buonamici S, Smith PG, Deeg HJ, Lobry C, Aifantis I, Modis Y, Allain FH, Halene S, Bradley RK, Abdel-Wahab O. Cancer Cell. 2015 May 11;27(5):617-30. doi: 10.1016/j.ccell.2015.04.006. PubMed 25965569.
Backbone
  Vector backbone: pRRLSIN.cPPT.PGK-GFP.WPRE
  Backbone manufacturer: Didier Trono (Addgene plasmid # 12252)
  Backbone size w/o insert (bp): 6651
  Vector type: Mammalian Expression, Lentiviral
Growth in bacteria
  Bacterial resistance: Ampicillin, 100 μg/mL
  Growth temperature: 37°C
  Growth strain: NEB Stable
  Copy number: High Copy
Gene/Insert
  Gene/Insert name: SRSF2
  Species: H. sapiens (human)
  Insert size (bp): 1458
  Mutation: P95L
  Entrez Gene: SRSF2 (a.k.a. PR264, SC-35, SC35, SFRS2, SFRS2A, SRp30b)
  Promoter: PGK
  Tag / fusion protein: Flag (C terminal on insert); 2TA-mCherry (C terminal on insert)
  Cloning method: Unknown
  Sequencing primers: 5′ ggggttggggttgcgccttt (hPGK); 3′ TTACTTGTACAGCTCGTCCA
Resource information
  A portion of this plasmid was derived from a plasmid made by: Aravind Ramakrishnan, FHCRC clinical research division
Terms and licenses: Academic/Nonprofit Terms; Industry Terms: Not Available to Industry
How to cite: pRRL_SRSF2_P95L_mCherry was a gift from Robert Bradley (Addgene plasmid # 84022 ; http://n2t.net/addgene:84022 ; RRID:Addgene_84022)
